Addgene plasmid #58157: PS-CFP2-mCherry-FRET-10
Purpose: (Empty Backbone) Localization: Cytosolic FRET, Excitation: 490 / 587, Emission: 511 / 610
Depositing lab: Michael Davidson. Depositing organization: Florida State University, Tallahassee.
Backbone
  Vector backbone: Unknown
  Vector type: Mammalian Expression
  Selectable markers: Neomycin (select with G418)
  Tag / fusion protein: PS-CFP2; mCherry
Growth in bacteria
  Bacterial resistance: Kanamycin, 50 μg/mL
  Growth temperature: 37°C
  Growth strain: DH5alpha
  Copy number: High Copy
Gene/Insert
  Gene/Insert name: None
  Tag / fusion protein: PS-CFP2; mCherry
Terms and licenses: Academic/Nonprofit Terms; Industry Terms: Not Available to Industry
Depositor comments: FRET Indicator - Live and Fixed Cells. Excitation = 490 / 587; Emission = 511 / 610
How to cite: PS-CFP2-mCherry-FRET-10 was a gift from Michael Davidson (Addgene plasmid # 58157 ; http://n2t.net/addgene:58157 ; RRID:Addgene_58157)
