[The description below was written by a language model from this plasmid's Addgene catalogue record.]
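Description:
PS-CFP2-mCherry-FRET-10 is a mammalian expression plasmid that encodes a tandem fusion of two fluorescent proteins, PS-CFP2 and mCherry, intended as a cytosolic FRET construct. The record lists the backbone as unknown and catalogues the plasmid as an empty backbone with no additional gene insert, so the fluorescent protein pair is itself the payload. It is propagated in E. coli as a high-copy plasmid under kanamycin selection, and it carries a neomycin resistance marker that allows G418 selection of transfected mammalian cells. The promoter driving the fusion, the origin of replication and the polyadenylation signal are not stated, and no feature table is available to confirm them.

PS-CFP2 is a photoswitchable protein that converts from a cyan-emitting to a green-emitting form on violet illumination. The listed spectral values (excitation 490 nm, emission 511 nm) correspond to that green photoconverted state, which can act as a donor to the red acceptor mCherry (excitation 587 nm, emission 610 nm). Joining the two proteins in one polypeptide holds them close together, so energy transfer occurs constitutively rather than reporting on a biological event. The "10" in the name probably refers to the length of the linker between the two proteins, although the record does not say so explicitly. With no targeting sequence, the fusion is expected to distribute through the cytosol. The depositor describes it as a FRET indicator for live and fixed cells, and such tandem constructs commonly serve as positive controls or calibration standards for FRET imaging.
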