>Addgene plasmid #58157 | PS-CFP2-mCherry-FRET-10 | addgene partial sequence | sequence record 122950 | CMV-F 5'-CGCAAATGGGCGGTAGGCGTG-3'
GAGCTGGTTTAGTGAACCGTCAGATCCGCTAGCGCTACCGGTCGCCACCATGAGCAAGGGCGCCGAGCTG
TTCACCGGCATCGTGCCCATCCTGATCGAGCTGAATGGCGATGTGAATGGCCACAAGTTCAGCGTGAGCG
GCGAGGGCGAGGGCGATGCCACCTACGGCAAGCTGACCCTGAAGTTCATCTGCACCACCGGCAAGCTGCC
TGTGCCCTGGCCCACCCTGGTGGCCACCCTGAGCTACGGCGTGCAGTGCTTCTCACGCTACCCCGATCAC
ATGAAGCAGCACGACTTCTTCAAGAGCGCCATGCCTGAGGGCTACATCCAGGAGCGCACCATCTTCTTCG
AGGATGACGGCAACTACAAGACGCGCGCCGAGGTGAAGTTCGAGGGCGATACCCTGGTGAGTCGCATCGA
GCTGACCGGCACTGATTTCAAGGAGGATGGCAACATCCTGGGCAATAAGATGGAGTACAACTACAACGCC
ACCAATGTGTACATCGTGGCCGACAAGGCCAGGAATGGCATCAAGGTGAACTTCAAGGTCCGCCACAACA
TCAAGGATGGCAGCGTGCAGCTGGCCGACCACTACCAGCAGAATACCCCCATCGGCGATGGCCCTGTGCT
GCTGCCCGATAACCACTACCTGTCCACCCAGAGCGCCCTGTCCAAGGACCCCAACGAGAAGCGCGATCAC
ATGATCTACCTCGAGTTCGTGACCGCCGCCGCCATCACCCACGGCATGGATGAGCTGTACAAGTCCGGAC
TCAGATCCCCACCGGTCGCCACCATGGTGA
