>Addgene plasmid #58157 | PS-CFP2-mCherry-FRET-10 | addgene partial sequence | sequence record 123314 | SV40pA-R 5'-GAAATTTGTGATGCTATTGC-3'
AACAACAATTGCATTCATTTTATGTTTCAGGTTCAGGGGGAGGTGTGGGAGGTTTTTTAAAGCAAGTAAA
ACCTCTACAAATGTGGTATGGCTGATTATGATCTAGAGTCGCGGCCGCTTTACTTGTACAGCTCGTCCAT
GCCGCCGGTGGAGTGGCGGCCCTCGGCGCGTTCGTACTGTTCCACGATGGTGTAGTCCTCGTTGTGGGAG
GTGATGTCCAACTTGATGTTGACGTTGTAGGCGCCGGGCAGCTGCACGGGCTTCTTGGCCTTGTAGGTGG
TCTTGACCTCAGCGTCGTAGTGGCCGCCGTCCTTCAGCTTCAGCCTCTGCTTGATCTCGCCCTTCAGGGC
GCCGTCCTCGGGGTACATCCGCTCGGAGGAGGCCTCCCAGCCCATGGTCTTCTTCTGCATTACGGGGCCG
TCGGAGGGGAAGTTGGTGCCGCGCAGCTTCACCTTGTAGATGAACTCGCCGTCCTGCAGGGAGGAGTCCT
GGGTCACGGTCACCACGCCGCCGTCCTCGAAGTTCATCACGCGCTCCCACTTGAAGCCCTCGGGGAAGGA
CAGCTTCAAGTAGTCGGGGATGTCGGCGGGGTGCTTCACGTAGGCCTTGGAGCCGTACATGAACTGAGGG
GACAGGATGTCCCAGGCGAAGGGCAGGGGGCCACCCTTGGTCACCTTCAGCTTGGCGGTCTGGGTGCCCT
CGTAGGGGCGGCCCTCGCCCTCGCCCTCGATCTCGAACTCGTGGCCGTTCACGGAGCCCTCCATGTGCAC
CTTGAAGCGCATGAACTCCTTGATGATGGC
